>Addgene plasmid #172578 | pcDNA5/FRT/TO/MACROD1 | addgene full sequence | sequence record 358830 | Addgene NGS Result
GACGTCGACGGATCGGGAGATCTCCCGATCCCCTATGGTGCACTCTCAGTACAATCTGCTCTGATGCCGC
ATAGTTAAGCCAGTATCTGCTCCCTGCTTGTGTGTTGGAGGTCGCTGAGTAGTGCGCGAGCAAAATTTAA
GCTACAACAAGGCAAGGCTTGACCGACAATTGCATGAAGAATCTGCTTAGGGTTAGGCGTTTTGCGCTGC
TTCGCGATGTACGGGCCAGATATACGCGTTGACATTGATTATTGACTAGTTATTAATAGTAATCAATTAC
GGGGTCATTAGTTCATAGCCCATATATGGAGTTCCGCGTTACATAACTTACGGTAAATGGCCCGCCTGGC
TGACCGCCCAACGACCCCCGCCCATTGACGTCAATAATGACGTATGTTCCCATAGTAACGCCAATAGGGA
CTTTCCATTGACGTCAATGGGTGGAGTATTTACGGTAAACTGCCCACTTGGCAGTACATCAAGTGTATCA
TATGCCAAGTACGCCCCCTATTGACGTCAATGACGGTAAATGGCCCGCCTGGCATTATGCCCAGTACATG
ACCTTATGGGACTTTCCTACTTGGCAGTACATCTACGTATTAGTCATCGCTATTACCATGGTGATGCGGT
TTTGGCAGTACATCAATGGGCGTGGATAGCGGTTTGACTCACGGGGATTTCCAAGTCTCCACCCCATTGA
CGTCAATGGGAGTTTGTTTTGGCACCAAAATCAACGGGACTTTCCAAAATGTCGTAACAACTCCGCCCCA
TTGACGCAAATGGGCGGTAGGCGTGTACGGTGGGAGGTCTATATAAGCAGAGCTCTCCCTATCAGTGATA
GAGATCTCCCTATCAGTGATAGAGATCGTCGACGAGCTCGTTTAGTGAACCGTCAGATCGCCTGGAGACG
CCATCCACGCTGTTTTGACCTCCATAGAAGACACCGGGACCGATCCAGCCTCCGGACTCTAGCGTTTAAA
CTTAAGCTATCACAAGTTTGTACAAAAAAGCAGGCTTCATGTCTCTACAGAGCCGACTGTCCGGCCGCCT
GGCACAGCTGCGCGCGGCGGGGCAGCTGCTCGTCCCCCCGCGCCCCCGGCCCGGACACTTGGCGGGTGCC
ACGAGGACCCGCAGCAGCACGTGCGGTCCCCCGGCGTTCCTGGGCGTGTTCGGCCGCCGTGCGCGGACCT
CGGCGGGAGTTGGGGCGTGGGGGGCGGCGGCGGTGGGGCGGACAGCCGGGGTGCGCACTTGGGCCCCCCT
GGCCATGGCGGCGAAGGTGGACCTGAGCACCTCCACCGACTGGAAGGAGGCGAAATCCTTTCTGAAGGGC
CTGAGTGACAAGCAGCGGGAGGAACATTACTTCTGCAAGGACTTTGTCAGGCTGAAGAAGATCCCGACAT
GGAAGGAGATGGCGAAAGGGGTGGCTGTGAAGGTGGAGGAGCCCAGGTATAAAAAGGACAAGCAGCTCAA
TGAGAAAATCTCCCTGCTCCGCAGCGACATCACCAAGCTGGAGGTGGACGCCATCGTCAACGCCGCCAAC
AGCTCCCTGCTCGGAGGCGGTGGCGTGGACGGCTGCATTCATCGGGCCGCCGGCCCCCTGCTTACCGACG
AGTGCCGGACCCTGCAGAGCTGTAAGACTGGCAAGGCCAAGATCACCGGCGGCTATCGGCTCCCGGCCAA
GTACGTCATCCACACAGTGGGGCCCATCGCCTACGGGGAGCCCAGCGCCAGCCAGGCTGCCGAGCTCCGC
AGCTGCTACCTGAGCAGTCTGGACCTGCTGCTGGAGCACCGGCTCCGCTCGGTGGCGTTCCCCTGCATCT
CCACCGGCGTGTTTGGCTACCCCTGTGAGGCGGCCGCCGAGATCGTGCTGGCCACGCTGCGAGAGTGGCT
GGAGCAGCACAAGGACAAGGTGGACCGGCTGATCATCTGCGTGTTCCTCGAGAAGGACGAGGACATCTAC
CGGAGCCGGCTCCCCCACTACTTCCCCGTGGCCTGAGACCCAGCTTTCTTGTACAAAGTGGTGATAGCTT
GGTACCGAGCTCGGATCCACTAGTCCAGTGTGGTGGAATTCTGCAGATATCCAGCACAGTGGCGGCCGCT
CGAGTCTAGAGGGCCCGTTTAAACCCGCTGATCAGCCTCGACTGTGCCTTCTAGTTGCCAGCCATCTGTT
GTTTGCCCCTCCCCCGTGCCTTCCTTGACCCTGGAAGGTGCCACTCCCACTGTCCTTTCCTAATAAAATG
AGGAAATTGCATCGCATTGTCTGAGTAGGTGTCATTCTATTCTGGGGGGTGGGGTGGGGCAGGACAGCAA
GGGGGAGGATTGGGAAGACAATAGCAGGCATGCTGGGGATGCGGTGGGCTCTATGGCTTCTGAGGCGGAA
AGAACCAGCTGGGGCTCTAGGGGGTATCCCC
[124 nt withheld, positions 2412-2535]
C
[91 nt withheld, positions 2537-2627]
AGGGTGATGGTTCACGTACCTAGAAGTTCCTATTCCGAAGTTCCTATTCTCTAGAAAGTATAGGAACTTC
CTTGGCCAAAAAGCCTGAACTCACCGCGACGTCTGTCGAGAAGTTTCTGATCGAAAAGTTCGACAGCGTC
TCCGACCTGATGCAGCTCTCGGAGGGCGAAGAATCTCGTGCTTTCAGCTTCGATGTAGGAGGGCGTGGAT
ATGTCCTGCGGGTAAATAGCTGCGCCGATGGTTTCTACAAAGATCGTTATGTTTATCGGCACTTTGCATC
GGCCGCGCTCCCGATTCCGGAAGTGCTTGACATTGGGGAATTCAGCGAGAGCCTGACCTATTGCATCTCC
CGCCGTGCACAGGGTGTCACGTTGCAAGACCTGCCTGAAACCGAACTGCCCGCTGTTCTGCAGCCGGTCG
CGGAGGCCATGGATGCGATCGCTGCGGCCGATCTTAGCCAGACGAGCGGGTTCGGCCCATTCGGACCGCA
AGGAATCGGTCAATACACTACATGGCGTGATTTCATATGCGCGATTGCTGATCCCCATGTGTATCACTGG
CAAACTGTGATGGACGACACCGTCAGTGCGTCCGTCGCGCAGGCTCTCGATGAGCTGATGCTTTGGGCCG
AGGACTGCCCCGAAGTCCGGCACCTCGTGCACGCGGATTTCGGCTCCAACAATGTCCTGACGGACAATGG
CCGCATAACAGCGGTCATTGACTGGAGCGAGGCGATGTTCGGGGATTCCCAATACGAGGTCGCCAACATC
TTCTTCTGGAGGCCGTGGTTGGCTTGTATGGAGCAGCAGACGCGCTACTTCGAGCGGAGGCATCCGGAGC
TTGCAGGATCGCCGCGGCTCCGGGCGTATATGCTCCGCATTGGTCTTGACCAACTCTATCAGAGCTTGGT
TGACGGCAATTTCGATGATGCAGCTTGGGCGCAGGGTCGATGCGACGCAATCGTCCGATCCGGAGCCGGG
ACTGTCGGGCGTACACAAATCGCCCGCAGAAGCGCGGCCGTCTGGACCGATGGCTGTGTAGAAGTACTCG
CCGATAGTGGAAACCGACGCCCCAGCACTCGTCCGAGGGCAAAGGAATAGCACGTACTACGAGATTTCGA
TTCCACCGCCGCCTTCTATGAAAGGTTGGGCTTCGGAATCGTTTTCCGGGACGCCGGCTGGATGATCCTC
CAGCGCGGGGATCTCATGCTGGAGTTCTTCGCCCACCCCAACTTGTTTATTGCAGCTTATAATGGTTACA
AATAAAGCAATAGCATCACAAATTTCACAAATAAAGCATTTTTTTCACTGCATTCTAGTTGTGGTTTGTC
CAAACTCATCAATGTATCTTATCATGTCTGTATACCGTCGACCTCTAGCTAGAGCTTGGCGTAATCATGG
TCATAGCTGTTTCCTGTGTGAAATTGTTATCCGCTCACAATTCCACACAACATACGAGCCGGAAGCATAA
AGTGTAAAGCCTGGGGTGCCTAATGAGTGAGCTAACTCACATTAATTGCGTTGCGCTCACTGCCCGCTTT
CCAGTCGGGAAACCTGTCGTGCCAGCTGCATTAATGAATCGGCCAACGCGCGGGGAGAGGCGGTTTGCGT
ATTGGGCGCTCTTCCGCTTCCTCGCTCACTGACTCGCTGCGCTCGGTCGTTCGGCTGCGGCGAGCGGTAT
CAGCTCACTCAAAGGCGGTAATACGGTTATCCACAGAATCAGGGGATAACGCAGGAAAGAACATGTGAGC
AAAAGGCCAGCAAAAGGCCAGGAACCGTAAAAAGGCCGCGTTGCTGGCGTTTTTCCATAGGCTCCGCCCC
CCTGACGAGCATCACAAAAATCGACGCTCAAGTCAGAGGTGGCGAAACCCGACAGGACTATAAAGATACC
AGGCGTTTCCCCCTGGAAGCTCCCTCGTGCGCTCTCCTGTTCCGACCCTGCCGCTTACCGGATACCTGTC
CGCCTTTCTCCCTTCGGGAAGCGTGGCGCTTTCTCATAGCTCACGCTGTAGGTATCTCAGTTCGGTGTAG
GTCGTTCGCTCCAAGCTGGGCTGTGTGCACGAACCCCCCGTTCAGCCCGACCGCTGCGCCTTATCCGGTA
ACTATCGTCTTGAGTCCAACCCGGTAAGACACGACTTATCGCCACTGGCAGCAGCCACTGGTAACAGGAT
TAGCAGAGCGAGGTATGTAGGCGGTGCTACAGAGTTCTTGAAGTGGTGGCCTAACTACGGCTACACTAGA
AGAACAGTATTTGGTATCTGCGCTCTGCTGAAGCCAGTTACCTTCGGAAAAAGAGTTGGTAGCTCTTGAT
CCGGCAAACAAACCACCGCTGGTAGCGGTGGTTTTTTTGTTTGCAAGCAGCAGATTACGCGCAGAAAAAA
AGGATCTCAAGAAGATCCTTTGATCTTTTCTACGGGGTCTGACGCTCAGTGGAACGAAAACTCACGTTAA
GGGATTTTGGTCATGAGATTATCAAAAAGGATCTTCACCTAGATCCTTTTAAATTAAAAATGAAGTTTTA
AATCAATCTAAAGTATATATGAGTAAACTTGGTCTGACAGTTACCAATGCTTAATCAGTGAGGCACCTAT
CTCAGCGATCTGTCTATTTCGTTCATCCATAGTTGCCTGACTCCCCGTCGTGTAGATAACTACGATACGG
GAGGGCTTACCATCTGGCCCCAGTGCTGCAATGATACCGCGAGACCCACGCTCACCGGCTCCAGATTTAT
CAGCAATAAACCAGCCAGCCGGAAGGGCCGAGCGCAGAAGTGGTCCTGCAACTTTATCCGCCTCCATCCA
GTCTATTAATTGTTGCCGGGAAGCTAGAGTAAGTAGTTCGCCAGTTAATAGTTTGCGCAACGTTGTTGCC
ATTGCTACAGGCATCGTGGTGTCACGCTCGTCGTTTGGTATGGCTTCATTCAGCTCCGGTTCCCAACGAT
CAAGGCGAGTTACATGATCCCCCATGTTGTGCAAAAAAGCGGTTAGCTCCTTCGGTCCTCCGATCGTTGT
CAGAAGTAAGTTGGCCGCAGTGTTATCACTCATGGTTATGGCAGCACTGCATAATTCTCTTACTGTCATG
CCATCCGTAAGATGCTTTTCTGTGACTGGTGAGTACTCAACCAAGTCATTCTGAGAATAGTGTATGCGGC
GACCGAGTTGCTCTTGCCCGGCGTCAATACGGGATAATACCGCGCCACATAGCAGAACTTTAAAAGTGCT
CATCATTGGAAAACGTTCTTCGGGGCGAAAACTCTCAAGGATCTTACCGCTGTTGAGATCCAGTTCGATG
TAACCCACTCGTGCACCCAACTGATCTTCAGCATCTTTTACTTTCACCAGCGTTTCTGGGTGAGCAAAAA
CAGGAAGGCAAAATGCCGCAAAAAAGGGAATAAGGGCGACACGGAAATGTTGAATACTCATACTCTTCCT
TTTTCAATATTATTGAAGCATTTATCAGGGTTATTGTCTCATGAGCGGATACATATTTGAATGTATTTAG
AAAAATAAACAAATAGGGGTTCCGCGCACATTTCCCCGAAAAGTGCCACCT
Features (pLannotate 1.2.2; 23 found; start..end, strand, type, name):
     34..86      -  misc_feature   bom (fragment): basis of mobility region from pBR322
    241..620     +  enhancer       CMV enhancer: human cytomegalovirus immediate early enhancer
    621..824     +  promoter       CMV promoter: human cytomegalovirus (CMV) immediate early promoter
    826..845     +  promoter       PLtetO-1 promoter (fragment): modified phage lambda PL promoter with tet operator sites (Lutz and Bujard, 1997)
    847..866     +  promoter       PLtetO-1 promoter (fragment): modified phage lambda PL promoter with tet operator sites (Lutz and Bujard, 1997)
    874..907     +  promoter       TRE3GV promoter (fragment): 3rd-generation Tet-responsive promoter that can be activated by binding of Tet-On® 3G, optimized for retroviral and lentiviral vectors
    992..1016    +  protein_bind   attB1: mutant version of attB; recombination site for the Gateway® BP reaction BP Clonase™
   1019..1993    +  CDS            MACROD1: MACD1_HUMAN - Also known as LRP16. Experimental evidence at protein level: Swiss-Prot protein existence level 1. Removes ADP-ribose from asparatate and glutamate residues in proteins bearing a single ADP-ribose moiety (PubMed:23474714, PubMed:23474712). Inactive towards proteins bearing poly-ADP-ribose (PubMed:23474714, PubMed:23474712). Deacetylates O-acetyl-ADP ribose, a signaling molecule generated by the deacetylation of acetylated lysine residues in histones and other proteins (PubMed:21257746). Plays a role in estrogen signaling (PubMed:17893710, PubMed:17914104, PubMed:19403568). Binds
   1998..2022    -  protein_bind   attB2: mutant version of attB; recombination site for the Gateway® BP reaction BP Clonase™
   2142..2366    +  polyA_signal   bGH poly(A) signal: bovine growth hormone polyadenylation signal
   2370..2391    +  promoter       SV40 promoter (fragment): SV40 enhancer and early promoter
   2412..2645    +  rep_origin     f1 ori (fragment) (sequence partly withheld): f1 bacteriophage origin of replication; arrow indicates direction of (+) strand synthesis
   2650..2697    +  protein_bind   FRT: FLP-mediated recombination occurs in the 8-bp core sequence TCTAGAAA (Turan and Bode, 2011). FLP recombinase from the Saccharomyces cerevisiae 2μ plasmid
   2705..3727    +  CDS            HygR: aminoglycoside phosphotransferase from E. coli; aph(4)-Ia; confers resistance to hygromycin
   3737..3862    +  CDS            ble (fragment): BLE_KLEPN - Experimental evidence at protein level: Swiss-Prot protein existence level 1. Binding protein with a strong affinity to the bleomycin family of antibiotics. Binds to CL990; an antimitotic-antibiotic compound. From Klebsiella pneumoniae.
   3857..3978    +  polyA_signal   SV40 poly(A) signal: SV40 polyadenylation signal
   4051..4067    -  protein_bind   lac operator: The lac repressor binds to the lac operator to inhibit transcription in E. coli. This inhibition can be relieved by adding lactose or isopropyl-β-D-thiogalactopyranoside (IPTG). lac repressor encoded by lacI
   4075..4105    -  promoter       lac promoter: promoter for the E. coli lac operon
   4120..4141    -  protein_bind   CAP binding site: CAP binding activates transcription in the presence of cAMP. E. coli catabolite activator protein
   4154..4246    -  CDS            lacI (fragment): lac repressor; lacI; The lac repressor binds to the lac operator to inhibit transcription in E. coli. This inhibition can be relieved by adding lactose or isopropyl-β-D-thiogalactopyranoside (IPTG).
   4429..5017    -  rep_origin     ori: high-copy-number ColE1/pMB1/pBR322/pUC origin of replication
   5188..6048    -  CDS            AmpR: β-lactamase; bla; confers resistance to ampicillin, carbenicillin, and related antibiotics
   6049..6153    -  promoter       AmpR promoter: bla
