[The description below was written by a language model from this plasmid's Addgene catalogue record and pLannotate feature annotations shown in this document.]
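Description:
pcDNA5/FRT/TO/MACROD1 is a mammalian expression plasmid of about 6.2 kb, built on the pcDNA5/FRT/TO backbone and intended for generating Flp-In stable cell lines that express untagged human MACROD1 (also known as LRP16). In bacteria it is maintained as a high-copy plasmid through a ColE1/pUC-type origin and selected with ampicillin via the β-lactamase gene. Short remnants of f1 ori, lac regulatory elements and other backbone sequences are also annotated but have no role in the payload.

The 978 bp MACROD1 open reading frame was introduced by Gateway cloning and sits between attB1 and attB2 sites, with no tag or fusion partner. MACROD1 is a macrodomain hydrolase that removes mono-ADP-ribose from modified proteins and deacetylates O-acetyl-ADP-ribose. Expression is driven by the CMV immediate early enhancer and promoter and terminated by the bovine growth hormone polyadenylation signal. Two short tet operator matches lie directly downstream of the promoter. This fits the "TO" design of the backbone, in which transcription is repressed in cells expressing the Tet repressor and induced by tetracycline or doxycycline.

Downstream of the expression cassette, an FRT site directly precedes a hygromycin resistance coding sequence followed by an SV40 poly(A) signal. No full promoter is annotated in front of this marker. In the Flp-In system, Flp-mediated recombination into a genomic FRT site in the host line places the marker behind a resident promoter, so hygromycin resistance selects for correct single-copy integration. The resulting isogenic lines allow controlled MACROD1 expression, for example in studies of its localisation and interaction partners.
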