Addgene plasmid #172578: pcDNA5/FRT/TO/MACROD1
Purpose: For generation of FlpIn lines with untagged MACROD1
Depositing lab: Karla Feijs. Depositing organization: Universitaetsklinikum Aachen. Publication: Comparative analysis of MACROD1, MACROD2 and TARG1 expression, localisation and interactome. Zaja R, Aydin G, Lippok BE, Feederle R, Luscher B, Feijs KLH. Sci Rep. 2020 May 19;10(1):8286. doi: 10.1038/s41598-020-64623-y. PubMed 32427867.
Backbone
  Vector backbone: pcDNA5/FRT/TO
  Backbone size w/o insert (bp): 5200
  Total vector size (bp): 6178
  Vector type: Mammalian Expression
  Selectable markers: Hygromycin
Growth in bacteria
  Bacterial resistance: Ampicillin, 100 μg/mL
  Growth temperature: 37°C
  Growth strain: DH5alpha
  Copy number: High Copy
Gene/Insert
  Gene/Insert name: MACROD1 (alt name: LRP16)
  Species: H. sapiens (human)
  Insert size (bp): 978
  Entrez Gene: MACROD1 (a.k.a. LRP16)
  Promoter: CMV
  Tag / fusion protein: none
  Cloning method: Gateway Cloning
  Sequencing primers: 5′ CMVF; 3′ BGHrev
Terms and licenses: Academic/Nonprofit Terms; Industry Terms: Not Available to Industry
How to cite: pcDNA5/FRT/TO/MACROD1 was a gift from Karla Feijs (Addgene plasmid # 172578 ; http://n2t.net/addgene:172578 ; RRID:Addgene_172578)
